>Addgene plasmid #90498 | pPKm- 227 | addgene full sequence | sequence record 209179 | Addgene NGS Result
GACGGATCGGGAGATCTCCCGATCCCCTATGGTGCACTCTCAGTACAATCTGCTCTGATGCCGCATAGTT
AAGCCAGTATCTGCTCCCTGCTTGTGTGTTGGAGGTCGCTGAGTAGTGCGCGAGCAAAATTTAAGCTACA
ACAAGGCAAGGCTTGACCGACAATTGCATGAAGAATCTGCTTAGGGTTAGGCGTTTTGCGCTGCTTCGCG
ATGTACGGGCCAGATATACGCGTTGACATTGATTATTGACTAGTTATTAATAGTAATCAATTACGGGGTC
ATTAGTTCATAGCCCATATATGGAGTTCCGCGTTACATAACTTACGGTAAATGGCCCGCCTGGCTGACCG
CCCAACGACCCCCGCCCATTGACGTCAATAATGACGTATGTTCCCATAGTAACGCCAATAGGGACTTTCC
ATTGACGTCAATGGGTGGAGTATTTACGGTAAACTGCCCACTTGGCAGTACATCAAGTGTATCATATGCC
AAGTACGCCCCCTATTGACGTCAATGACGGTAAATGGCCCGCCTGGCATTATGCCCAGTACATGACCTTA
TGGGACTTTCCTACTTGGCAGTACATCTACGTATTAGTCATCGCTATTACCATGGTGATGCGGTTTTGGC
AGTACATCAATGGGCGTGGATAGCGGTTTGACTCACGGGGATTTCCAAGTCTCCACCCCATTGACGTCAA
TGGGAGTTTGTTTTGGCACCAAAATCAACGGGACTTTCCAAAATGTCGTAACAACTCCGCCCCATTGACG
CAAATGGGCGGTAGGCGTGTACGGTGGGAGGTCTATATAAGCAGAGCTCTCTGGCTAACTAGAGAACCCA
CTGCTTACTGGCTTATCGAAATTAATACGACTCACTATAGGGAGACCCAAGCTTGGTACCGAGCTCGGAT
CCATGGAGGCTAGTGGATCTGGGAGAGCAGATGCTCTGGATGACTTTGATCTGGACATGCTGGGCTCCGA
CGCACTCGATGACTTCGATCTGGATATGCTTGGCAGCGACGCACTGGACGACTTCGATCTGGACATGTTG
GGATCTGACGCGCTGGACGACTTCGATCTGGACATGCTGATCAATTCTCGCTCATCCGGTTCACCAAAGA
AAAAGAGGAAGGTTGGGAGTCAGTATCTTCCCGATACCGACGATCGGCACCGGATAGAGGAAAAGAGGAA
GCGGACATACGAGACCTTCAAATCTATCATGAAGAAGTCACCCTTCTCTGGACCCACCGATCCCAGACCC
CCGCCCCGGCGCATTGCCGTACCCTCCCGCAGTAGCGCCTCAGTCCCCAAGCCTGCACCTCAACCTTATC
CTTTTACCAGTTCACTGTCTACCATTAATTACGACGAGTTTCCGACGATGGTGTTTCCCTCTGGCCAGAT
ATCTCAGGCCTCTGCCCTGGCGCCTGCACCTCCACAGGTACTGCCTCAGGCACCGGCACCCGCCCCGGCT
CCTGCAATGGTGTCCGCCCTCGCTCAGGCCCCCGCACCTGTGCCTGTACTTGCCCCTGGCCCCCCGCAGG
CTGTCGCTCCTCCTGCCCCCAAGCCTACCCAGGCCGGGGAGGGAACTCTGTCAGAGGCCTTGTTGCAGTT
GCAGTTCGATGACGAGGACCTGGGAGCTCTTCTGGGCAATTCTACCGACCCCGCCGTCTTCACTGACCTG
GCAAGCGTGGACAATAGCGAATTTCAACAGTTGCTTAACCAGGGTATTCCGGTTGCTCCGCATACTACTG
AGCCCATGCTGATGGAATACCCTGAGGCCATCACCAGATTGGTCACCGGGGCACAGCGGCCTCCGGACCC
AGCTCCCGCCCCTCTGGGCGCCCCCGGACTGCCAAACGGCCTGCTGTCCGGAGACGAAGATTTCTCTAGT
ATTGCCGACATGGACTTTTCTGCCCTTTTGGGCAGCGGGAGCGGTTCCAGAGATAGTCGCGAAGGAATGT
TCCTGCCAAAACCCGAAGCAGGCAGCGCCATAAGTGACGTGTTCGAGGGACGGGAAGTGTGCCAGCCAAA
GAGGATTAGACCATTCCACCCACCAGGCTCTCCCTGGGCTAATAGGCCCCTCCCTGCTTCATTGGCGCCT
ACTCCGACTGGTCCCGTCCACGAGCCAGTGGGGTCTCTGACTCCTGCACCTGTGCCACAGCCCCTGGACC
CAGCCCCAGCTGTCACCCCCGAGGCCAGCCACCTGCTCGAAGATCCAGATGAGGAAACCTCCCAGGCCGT
AAAGGCCTTGCGGGAAATGGCCGATACTGTAATCCCACAGAAAGAGGAGGCCGCCATTTGTGGGCAAATG
GATCTCAGTCATCCCCCTCCAAGGGGTCACCTGGATGAATTGACCACAACCTTGGAATCAATGACAGAAG
ACCTCAATCTGGATAGCCCCCTGACGCCGGAGCTGAACGAGATTCTTGACACTTTTCTCAACGATGAATG
CCTCTTGCATGCCATGCATATCAGCACCGGCCTGTCTATTTTTGATACCTCCTTGTTTGACAGCGCCGGC
AGCGCCGGCAGCGCCGGCAGCGAATTCATGCCTCTGTTTGAGCTTTTCAGGCTCACCAAAGCTAAGCTTG
AATCTGCTCAAGACAGGAACCCTTCTCCACCTGTAGATGAAGTTGTGGAGCTGGTGTGGGAAAATGGTCA
GATATCAACTCAAAGTCAGTCAAGTAGATCGAGGAACATTCCTCCACCACAAGCAAACTCTTCTAGAGCT
AGAGAGATTGGAAATGGCTCAAAGACGACTATGGTGGACGAGATCCCTATGTCAGTGCCATCACTAATGA
CGGGTTTGAGTCAAGACGATGACTTTGTTCCATGGTTGAATCATCATCCCTCCCTTGATGGATATTGCTC
TGATTTCTTGCGTGATGTGTCGTCTCCTGTTACTGTCAACGAGCAAGAGAGTGATATGGCGGTAAACCAA
ACTGCTTTCCCGTTGTTTCAGAGAAGAAAGGATGGCAATGAATCAGCTCCTGCTGCTTCTTCGTCGCAGT
ATAACGGTTTCCAATCGCATTCTCTGTATGGAAGTGATAGAGCTAGAGATCTTCCTAGCCAACAAACCAA
TCCGGATCGGTTTACTCAGACGCAGGAACCACTAATTACTAGTAACAAGCCTAGTTTGGTCAACTTTTCA
CATTTCTTACGCCCTGCAACTTTTGCGAAGACTACTAATAATAACCTTCATGACACTAAAGAAAAGAGTC
CTCAAAGCCCGCCAAATGTGTTTCAGACCAGAGTTCTTGGAGCTAAAGACTCTGAAGATAAGGTTCTTAA
CGAGTCTGTTGCTTCTGCTACGCCTAAAGATAACCAAAAGGCTTGCCTAATATCAGAGGACTCATGTAGA
AAAGACCAAGAGAGTGAAAAAGCAGTTGTATGTTCTTCTGTTGGCTCGGGTAATAGTCTCGATGGCCCAT
CCGAAAGTCCTTCACTTTCTTTAAAGAGAAAGCATTCGAATATTCAAGACATTGACTGTCATAGTGAAGA
TGTGGAAGAAGAATCAGGAGATGGAAGAAAGGAAGCAGGTCCATCTCGAACGGGTTTGGGTTCAAAGAGA
AGCCGCTCTGCAGAAGTGCATAATCTGTCTGAAAGGAGACGGCGTGATAGGATCAACGAGAAGATGCGTG
CCCTGCAAGAACTCATTCCAAACTGTAACAAGGTGGACAAAGCTTCGATGCTAGATGAAGCCATCGAGTA
TCTCAAGTCACTCCAACTTCAAGTGCAGATCATGTCAATGGCGTCTGGTTACTATCTGCCACCGGCGGTT
ATGTTCCCACCGGGTATGGGGCATTACCCGGCAGCAGCTGCTGCAATGGCAATGGGTATGGGAATGCCTT
ATGCAATGGGCTTGCCTGATTTGAGCCGTGGTGGTTCATCGGTTAACCACGGACCACAGTTCCAAGTCTC
GGGGATGCAACAACAACCAGTGGCGATGGGTATTCCACGTGTCTCTGGTGGTGGTATCTTTGCCGGTTCT
TCGACGATTGGCAATGGCTCGACTAGAGATTTATCTGGTTCTAAAGATCAAACAACGACGAATAACAACA
GTAACTTGAAACCAATAAAGAGAAAACAGGGGTCTTCTGATCAGTTTTGTGGATCGTCGTAAGCATGCAT
CTAGAGGGCCCTATTCTATAGTGTCACCTAAATGCTAGAGCTCGCTGATCAGCCTCGACTGTGCCTTCTA
GTTGCCAGCCATCTGTTGTTTGCCCCTCCCCCGTGCCTTCCTTGACCCTGGAAGGTGCCACTCCCACTGT
CCTTTCCTAATAAAATGAGGAAATTGCATCGCATTGTCTGAGTAGGTGTCATTCTATTCTGGGGGGTGGG
GTGGGGCAGGACAGCAAGGGGGAGGATTGGGAAGACAATAGCAGGCATGCTGGGGATGCGGTGGGCTCTA
TGGCTTCTGAGGCGGAAAGAACCAGCTGGGGCTCTAGGGGGTATCCCC
[124 nt withheld, positions 4459-4582]
C
[91 nt withheld, positions 4584-4674]
A
[49 nt withheld, positions 4676-4724]
CCTTTGACGTTGGAGTCCACGTTCTTT
[37 nt withheld, positions 4752-4788]
ACCCTATCTCGGTCTATTCTTTTGATTTATAAGGGATTTTGCCGATTTCGGCCTATTGGTTAAAAAATGA
GCTGATTTAACAAAAATTTAACGCGAATTAATTCTGTGGAATGTGTGTCAGTTAGGGTGTGGAAAGTCCC
CAGGCTCCCCAGCAGGCAGAAGTATGCAAAGCATGCATCTCAATTAGTCAGCAACCAGGTGTGGAAAGTC
CCCAGGCTCCCCAGCAGGCAGAAGTATGCAAAGCATGCATCTCAATTAGTCAGCAACCATAGTCCCGCCC
CTAACTCCGCCCATCCCGCCCCTAACTCCGCCCAGTTCCGCCCATTCTCCGCCCCATGGCTGACTAATTT
TTTTTATTTATGCAGAGGCCGAGGCCGCCTCTGCCTCTGAGCTATTCCAGAAGTAGTGAGGAGGCTTTTT
TGGAGGCCTAGGCTTTTGCAAAAAGCTCCCGGGAGCTTGTATATCCATTTTCGGATCTGATCAAGAGACA
GGATGAGGATCGTTTCGCATGATTGAACAAGATGGATTGCACGCAGGTTCTCCGGCCGCTTGGGTGGAGA
GGCTATTCGGCTATGACTGGGCACAACAGACAATCGGCTGCTCTGATGCCGCCGTGTTCCGGCTGTCAGC
GCAGGGGCGCCCGGTTCTTTTTGTCAAGACCGACCTGTCCGGTGCCCTGAATGAACTGCAGGACGAGGCA
GCGCGGCTATCGTGGCTGGCCACGACGGGCGTTCCTTGCGCAGCTGTGCTCGACGTTGTCACTGAAGCGG
GAAGGGACTGGCTGCTATTGGGCGAAGTGCCGGGGCAGGATCTCCTGTCATCTCACCTTGCTCCTGCCGA
GAAAGTATCCATCATGGCTGATGCAATGCGGCGGCTGCATACGCTTGATCCGGCTACCTGCCCATTCGAC
CACCAAGCGAAACATCGCATCGAGCGAGCACGTACTCGGATGGAAGCCGGTCTTGTCGATCAGGATGATC
TGGACGAAGAGCATCAGGGGCTCGCGCCAGCCGAACTGTTCGCCAGGCTCAAGGCGCGCATGCCCGACGG
CGAGGATCTCGTCGTGACCCATGGCGATGCCTGCTTGCCGAATATCATGGTGGAAAATGGCCGCTTTTCT
GGATTCATCGACTGTGGCCGGCTGGGTGTGGCGGACCGCTATCAGGACATAGCGTTGGCTACCCGTGATA
TTGCTGAAGAGCTTGGCGGCGAATGGGCTGACCGCTTCCTCGTGCTTTACGGTATCGCCGCTCCCGATTC
GCAGCGCATCGCCTTCTATCGCCTTCTTGACGAGTTCTTCTGAGCGGGACTCTGGGGTTCGAAATGACCG
ACCAAGCGACGCCCAACCTGCCATCACGAGATTTCGATTCCACCGCCGCCTTCTATGAAAGGTTGGGCTT
CGGAATCGTTTTCCGGGACGCCGGCTGGATGATCCTCCAGCGCGGGGATCTCATGCTGGAGTTCTTCGCC
CACCCCAACTTGTTTATTGCAGCTTATAATGGTTACAAATAAAGCAATAGCATCACAAATTTCACAAATA
AAGCATTTTTTTCACTGCATTCTAGTTGTGGTTTGTCCAAACTCATCAATGTATCTTATCATGTCTGTAT
ACCGTCGACCTCTAGCTAGAGCTTGGCGTAATCATGGTCATAGCTGTTTCCTGTGTGAAATTGTTATCCG
CTCACAATTCCACACAACATACGAGCCGGAAGCATAAAGTGTAAAGCCTGGGGTGCCTAATGAGTGAGCT
AACTCACATTAATTGCGTTGCGCTCACTGCCCGCTTTCCAGTCGGGAAACCTGTCGTGCCAGCTGCATTA
ATGAATCGGCCAACGCGCGGGGAGAGGCGGTTTGCGTATTGGGCGCTCTTCCGCTTCCTCGCTCACTGAC
TCGCTGCGCTCGGTCGTTCGGCTGCGGCGAGCGGTATCAGCTCACTCAAAGGCGGTAATACGGTTATCCA
CAGAATCAGGGGATAACGCAGGAAAGAACATGTGAGCAAAAGGCCAGCAAAAGGCCAGCAAAAGGCCAGG
AACCGTAAAAAGGCCGCGTTGCTGGCGTTTTTCCATAGGCTCCGCCCCCCTGACGAGCATCACAAAAATC
GACGCTCAAGTCAGAGGTGGCGAAACCCGACAGGACTATAAAGATACCAGGCGTTTCCCCCTGGAAGCTC
CCTCGTGCGCTCTCCTGTTCCGACCCTGCCGCTTACCGGATACCTGTCCGCCTTTCTCCCTTCGGGAAGC
GTGGCGCTTTCTCATAGCTCACGCTGTAGGTATCTCAGTTCGGTGTAGGTCGTTCGCTCCAAGCTGGGCT
GTGTGCACGAACCCCCCGTTCAGCCCGACCGCTGCGCCTTATCCGGTAACTATCGTCTTGAGTCCAACCC
GGTAAGACACGACTTATCGCCACTGGCAGCAGCCACTGGTAACAGGATTAGCAGAGCGAGGTATGTAGGC
GGTGCTACAGAGTTCTTGAAGTGGTGGCCTAACTACGGCTACACTAGAAGAACAGTATTTGGTATCTGCG
CTCTGCTGAAGCCAGTTACCTTCGGAAAAAGAGTTGGTAGCTCTTGATCCGGCAAACAAACCACCGCTGG
TAGCGGTGGTTTTTTTGTTTGCAAGCAGCAGATTACGCGCAGAAAAAAAGGATCTCAAGAAGATCCTTTG
ATCTTTTCTACGGGGTCTGACGCTCAGTGGAACGAAAACTCACGTTAAGGGATTTTGGTCATGAGATTAT
CAAAAAGGATCTTCACCTAGATCCTTTTAAATTAAAAATGAAGTTTTAAATCAATCTAAAGTATATATGA
GTAAACTTGGTCTGACAGTTACCAATGCTTAATCAGTGAGGCACCTATCTCAGCGATCTGTCTATTTCGT
TCATCCATAGTTGCCTGACTCCCCGTCGTGTAGATAACTACGATACGGGAGGGCTTACCATCTGGCCCCA
GTGCTGCAATGATACCGCGAGACCCACGCTCACCGGCTCCAGATTTATCAGCAATAAACCAGCCAGCCGG
AAGGGCCGAGCGCAGAAGTGGTCCTGCAACTTTATCCGCCTCCATCCAGTCTATTAATTGTTGCCGGGAA
GCTAGAGTAAGTAGTTCGCCAGTTAATAGTTTGCGCAACGTTGTTGCCATTGCTACAGGCATCGTGGTGT
CACGCTCGTCGTTTGGTATGGCTTCATTCAGCTCCGGTTCCCAACGATCAAGGCGAGTTACATGATCCCC
CATGTTGTGCAAAAAAGCGGTTAGCTCCTTCGGTCCTCCGATCGTTGTCAGAAGTAAGTTGGCCGCAGTG
TTATCACTCATGGTTATGGCAGCACTGCATAATTCTCTTACTGTCATGCCATCCGTAAGATGCTTTTCTG
TGACTGGTGAGTACTCAACCAAGTCATTCTGAGAATAGTGTATGCGGCGACCGAGTTGCTCTTGCCCGGC
GTCAATACGGGATAATACCGCGCCACATAGCAGAACTTTAAAAGTGCTCATCATTGGAAAACGTTCTTCG
GGGCGAAAACTCTCAAGGATCTTACCGCTGTTGAGATCCAGTTCGATGTAACCCACTCGTGCACCCAACT
GATCTTCAGCATCTTTTACTTTCACCAGCGTTTCTGGGTGAGCAAAAACAGGAAGGCAAAATGCCGCAAA
AAAGGGAATAAGGGCGACACGGAAATGTTGAATACTCATACTCTTCCTTTTTCAATATTATTGAAGCATT
TATCAGGGTTATTGTCTCATGAGCGGATACATATTTGAATGTATTTAGAAAAATAAACAAATAGGGGTTC
CGCGCACATTTCCCCGAAAAGTGCCACCTGACGTC
Features (pLannotate 1.2.2; 24 found; start..end, strand, type, name):
     28..80      -  misc_feature   bom (fragment): basis of mobility region from pBR322
    235..614     +  enhancer       CMV enhancer: human cytomegalovirus immediate early enhancer
    615..818     +  promoter       CMV promoter: human cytomegalovirus (CMV) immediate early promoter
    814..847     +  LTR            5' LTR (truncated) (fragment): truncated 5' long terminal repeat (LTR) from HIV-1
    863..881     +  promoter       T7 promoter: promoter for bacteriophage T7 RNA polymerase
   1141..1920    +  CDS            RELA (fragment): TF65_HUMAN - Also known as NFKB3. Experimental evidence at protein level: Swiss-Prot protein existence level 1. NF-kappa-B is a pleiotropic transcription factor present in almost all cell types and is the endpoint of a series of signal transduction events that are initiated by a vast array of stimuli related to many biological processes such as inflammation, immunity, differentiation, cell growth, tumorigenesis and apoptosis. NF-kappa-B is a homo- or heterodimeric complex formed by the Rel-like domain- containing proteins RELA/p65, RELB, NFKB1/p105, NFKB1/p50, REL and NFKB2/p52. The heterodime
   1933..2508    +  CDS            RTA_EBVB9 (fragment): Experimental evidence at protein level: Swiss-Prot protein existence level 1. Immediate-early transcription factor that controls the initiation of viral lytic gene expression and lytic reactivation from latency. Triggers lytic replication, and initiates a cellular senescence program in epithelial cells. Upregulates human DCR3/TNFRSF6B by directly binding to its receptor. From Epstein-Barr virus (strain B95-8) (HHV-4) (Human herpesvirus 4).
   2548..4119    +  CDS            PIF3: PIF3_ARATH - Also known as BHLH8, EN100, PAP3. Experimental evidence at protein level: Swiss-Prot protein existence level 1. Transcription factor acting positively in the phytochrome signaling pathway. Activates transcription by binding to the G box (5'- CACGTG-3'). From Arabidopsis thaliana (Mouse-ear cress).
   4145..4163    -  promoter       SP6 promoter: promoter for bacteriophage SP6 RNA polymerase
   4189..4413    +  polyA_signal   bGH poly(A) signal: bovine growth hormone polyadenylation signal
   4417..4438    +  promoter       SV40 promoter (fragment): SV40 enhancer and early promoter
   4459..4887    +  rep_origin     f1 ori (sequence partly withheld): f1 bacteriophage origin of replication; arrow indicates direction of (+) strand synthesis
   4901..5230    +  promoter       SV40 promoter: SV40 enhancer and early promoter
   5297..6088    +  CDS            neo: KKA2_KLEPN - Also known as kan, nptII. Experimental evidence at protein level: Swiss-Prot protein existence level 1. Resistance to kanamycin, neomycin, paromomycin, ribostamycin, butirosin and gentamicin B. From Klebsiella pneumoniae.
   6112..6270    +  CDS            ble (fragment): BLE_KLEPN - Experimental evidence at protein level: Swiss-Prot protein existence level 1. Binding protein with a strong affinity to the bleomycin family of antibiotics. Binds to CL990; an antimitotic-antibiotic compound. From Klebsiella pneumoniae.
   6265..6386    +  polyA_signal   SV40 poly(A) signal: SV40 polyadenylation signal
   6459..6475    -  protein_bind   lac operator: The lac repressor binds to the lac operator to inhibit transcription in E. coli. This inhibition can be relieved by adding lactose or isopropyl-β-D-thiogalactopyranoside (IPTG). lac repressor encoded by lacI
   6483..6513    -  promoter       lac promoter: promoter for the E. coli lac operon
   6528..6549    -  protein_bind   CAP binding site: CAP binding activates transcription in the presence of cAMP. E. coli catabolite activator protein
   6562..6654    -  CDS            lacI (fragment): lac repressor; lacI; The lac repressor binds to the lac operator to inhibit transcription in E. coli. This inhibition can be relieved by adding lactose or isopropyl-β-D-thiogalactopyranoside (IPTG).
   6656..6789    -  rep_origin     RSF ori (fragment): Plasmids containing the RSF 1030 origin of replication can be propagated in E. coli cells that contain additional plasmids with compatible origins.
   6848..7436    -  rep_origin     ori: high-copy-number ColE1/pMB1/pBR322/pUC origin of replication
   7607..8467    -  CDS            AmpR: β-lactamase; bla; confers resistance to ampicillin, carbenicillin, and related antibiotics
   8468..8572    -  promoter       AmpR promoter: bla
