[The description below was written by a language model from this plasmid's Addgene catalogue record and pLannotate feature annotations shown in this document.]
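Description:
pPKm-227 is a mammalian expression plasmid built on the pcDNA3 backbone that encodes a fusion of the VPR transactivation domain to Arabidopsis thaliana PIF3 (phytochrome-interacting factor 3). It is propagated in E. coli as a high-copy plasmid through a ColE1/pUC-type origin with ampicillin selection (AmpR under its own bla promoter). It also carries an f1 origin and the standard pcDNA3 mammalian selection cassette: an SV40 early promoter driving the neomycin/kanamycin phosphotransferase gene, followed by an SV40 polyadenylation signal, which would allow G418 selection of stable transfectants.

The expression unit begins with the CMV enhancer and immediate-early promoter, followed by a T7 promoter. The annotated coding region contains a fragment of human RELA (p65) and a fragment of the Epstein-Barr virus Rta protein, followed by full-length PIF3 and terminated by the bGH poly(A) signal. An antisense SP6 promoter sits between the coding region and the terminator. VPR is a tripartite activator made of VP64, p65 and Rta. The VP64 portion is not separately annotated, but it presumably lies in the unannotated stretch upstream of the RELA fragment.

The record is inconsistent on two points. The insert field names the insert "VP64-PIF3", whereas the purpose line and the feature table indicate VPR. The purpose line also mentions "CMVmin", while the sequence annotation shows a complete CMV enhancer and promoter.

The associated publication concerns genetically encoded PhyB optogenetics. In such systems, PIF3 binds light-activated phytochrome B, so this construct most likely supplies the activation-domain half of a light-inducible two-hybrid system for transcriptional control in mammalian cells.
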