Addgene plasmid #90498: pPKm- 227
Purpose: pcDNA3 - CMVmin - VPR - PIF3, expresses VPR transactivator domain and PIF3, under CMV promoter
Depositing lab: Todd Coleman. Depositing organization: University of California, San Diego (UCSD). Publication: Biosynthesis of Orthogonal Molecules Using Ferredoxin and Ferredoxin-NADP(+) Reductase Systems Enables Genetically Encoded PhyB Optogenetics. Kyriakakis P, Catanho M, Hoffner N, Thavarajah W, Hu VJ, Chao SS, Hsu A, Pham V, Naghavian L, Dozier LE, Patrick GN, Coleman TP. ACS Synth Biol. 2018 Feb 16;7(2):706-717. doi: 10.1021/acssynbio.7b00413. Epub 2018 Jan 24. PubMed 29301067.
Backbone
  Vector backbone: pcDNA3
  Vector type: Mammalian Expression
Growth in bacteria
  Bacterial resistance: Ampicillin, 100 μg/mL
  Growth temperature: 37°C
  Growth strain: NEB Stable
  Copy number: High Copy
Gene/Insert
  Gene/Insert name: VP64-PIF3
  Species: A. thaliana (mustard weed)
  Cloning method: Restriction Enzyme; 5′ cloning site unknown (unknown if destroyed); 3′ cloning site unknown (unknown if destroyed)
Terms and licenses: Academic/Nonprofit Terms; Industry Terms: Not Available to Industry
How to cite: pPKm- 227 was a gift from Todd Coleman (Addgene plasmid # 90498 ; http://n2t.net/addgene:90498 ; RRID:Addgene_90498)
